Addgene plasmid #130639: pSL0374 (His-MBP-Cas8_Cas7_Cas6)
Purpose: Expresses V. cholerae CAST Cas8, Cas7, and Cas6 from a T7 promoter, with N-terminal His10-MBP-TEVsite tag on Cas8 for purification.
Depositing lab: Samuel H. Sternberg. Depositing organization: Columbia University. Publication: Transposon-encoded CRISPR-Cas systems direct RNA-guided DNA integration. Klompe SE, Vo PLH, Halpin-Healy TS, Sternberg SH. Nature. 2019 Jul;571(7764):219-225. doi: 10.1038/s41586-019-1323-z. Epub 2019 Jun 12. PubMed 31189177.
Backbone
  Vector backbone: p2CT-10
  Vector type: Bacterial Expression, CRISPR ; Transposon
Growth in bacteria
  Bacterial resistance: Ampicillin, 100 μg/mL
  Growth temperature: 37°C
  Growth strain: DH5alpha
  Copy number: High Copy
Gene/Insert
  Gene/Insert name: VchCas8, VchCas7, VchCas6
  Species: Vibrio cholerae
  GenBank ID: WP_001194012.1, WP_000775488.1, WP_000872476.1
  Promoter: T7
  Tag / fusion protein: His10-MBP-TEVsite on Cas8 (N terminal on insert)
  Cloning method: Ligation Independent Cloning
Terms and licenses: Academic/Nonprofit Terms; Industry Terms: Not Available to Industry
Depositor comments: Previously referred to as INTEGRATE.
How to cite: pSL0374 (His-MBP-Cas8_Cas7_Cas6) was a gift from Samuel H. Sternberg (Addgene plasmid # 130639 ; http://n2t.net/addgene:130639 ; RRID:Addgene_130639)
