[The description below was written by a language model from this plasmid's Addgene catalogue record and pLannotate feature annotations shown in this document.]
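Description:
pSL0374 (His-MBP-Cas8_Cas7_Cas6) is a 9.5 kb bacterial expression plasmid built on the p2CT-10 backbone by ligation-independent cloning. It produces three protein components of the Vibrio cholerae CRISPR-associated transposon (CAST) system, which the depositor notes was previously referred to as INTEGRATE. The backbone is pBR322-derived. It carries a ColE1/pMB1-type origin together with the bom mobility region and a rop gene, and it is selected with ampicillin through a β-lactamase cassette driven by its own promoter. The catalogue lists it as high copy, although rop is a copy-number-lowering element. Two fragments of the tetracycline resistance gene and the tet promoter flank the expression cassette. These appear to be remnants of the pBR322 tet gene interrupted by the cassette, not a functional marker.

The payload is a single T7-driven cassette. A T7 promoter and the phage gene 10 ribosome binding site lead into an N-terminal 10xHis tag, a signal-sequence-free (cytosolic) maltose binding protein, and a TEV protease cleavage site fused to VchCas8. VchCas7 and VchCas6 are expressed from the same promoter, and a T7 terminator closes the unit. The annotation software did not label the Cas8, Cas7 and Cas6 coding sequences. They presumably occupy the roughly 3.6 kb unannotated stretch between the TEV site and the terminator, and the record does not describe how the downstream genes are translated. A short hit to a T7 gene 10B-derived sequence just before the terminator is probably residual vector sequence.

Expression requires a host that supplies T7 RNA polymerase. The His10 and MBP tags allow affinity purification and may aid solubility, and TEV cleavage removes them from Cas8. According to the record, the plasmid is intended for purifying these Cas proteins as part of work on RNA-guided DNA integration.
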