Features (pLannotate 1.2.2; 16 found; start..end, strand, type, name):
      1..589     +  rep_origin     ori: high-copy-number ColE1/pMB1/pBR322/pUC origin of replication
    775..914     -  misc_feature   bom: basis of mobility region from pBR322
   1016..1207    -  CDS            rop: Rop protein, which maintains plasmids at low copy number; rop
   1224..1604    +  CDS            YPB1_ECOLX: Protein predicted: Swiss-Prot protein existence level 4. From Escherichia coli.
   1846..2746    -  CDS            TcR (fragment): tetracycline efflux protein; tet; confers resistance to tetracycline
   2768..2786    +  promoter       T7 promoter: promoter for bacteriophage T7 RNA polymerase
   2875..2897    +  RBS            RBS: efficient ribosome binding site from bacteriophage T7 gene 10 (Olins and Rangwala, 1989)
   2917..2946    +  CDS            10xHis: 10xHis affinity tag
   2956..4056    +  CDS            MBP: maltose binding protein from E. coli; malE (mutated); This version of the gene does not encode a signal sequence, so MBP will remain in the cytosol.
   4111..4127    +  CDS            TEV site (fragment): tobacco etch virus (TEV) protease recognition and cleavage site
   7775..7824    +  CDS            SET1 (fragment): solubility-enhancement tag derived from T7 phage gene 10B
   7832..7879    +  terminator     T7 terminator: transcription terminator for bacteriophage T7 RNA polymerase
   7905..8197    -  CDS            TcR (fragment): tetracycline efflux protein; tet; confers resistance to tetracycline
   8245..8273    -  promoter       tet promoter: E. coli promoter for tetracycline efflux protein gene
   8386..8490    +  promoter       AmpR promoter: bla
   8491..9351    +  CDS            AmpR: β-lactamase; bla; confers resistance to ampicillin, carbenicillin, and related antibiotics
>Addgene plasmid #130639 | pSL0374 (His-MBP-Cas8_Cas7_Cas6) | addgene full sequence | sequence record 255644 | Addgene NGS Result
TTGAGATCCTTTTTTTCTGCGCGTAATCTGCTGCTTGCAAACAAAAAAACCACCGCTACCAGCGGTGGTT
TGTTTGCCGGATCAAGAGCTACCAACTCTTTTTCCGAAGGTAACTGGCTTCAGCAGAGCGCAGATACCAA
ATACTGTCCTTCTAGTGTAGCCGTAGTTAGGCCACCACTTCAAGAACTCTGTAGCACCGCCTACATACCT
CGCTCTGCTAATCCTGTTACCAGTGGCTGCTGCCAGTGGCGATAAGTCGTGTCTTACCGGGTTGGACTCA
AGACGATAGTTACCGGATAAGGCGCAGCGGTCGGGCTGAACGGGGGGTTCGTGCACACAGCCCAGCTTGG
AGCGAACGACCTACACCGAACTGAGATACCTACAGCGTGAGCTATGAGAAAGCGCCACGCTTCCCGAAGG
GAGAAAGGCGGACAGGTATCCGGTAAGCGGCAGGGTCGGAACAGGAGAGCGCACGAGGGAGCTTCCAGGG
GGAAACGCCTGGTATCTTTATAGTCCTGTCGGGTTTCGCCACCTCTGACTTGAGCGTCGATTTTTGTGAT
GCTCGTCAGGGGGGCGGAGCCTATGGAAAAACGCCAGCAACGCGGCCTTTTTACGGTTCCTGGCCTTTTG
CTGGCCTTTTGCTCACATGTTCTTTCCTGCGTTATCCCCTGATTCTGTGGATAACCGTATTACCGCCTTT
GAGTGAGCTGATACCGCTCGCCGCAGCCGAACGACCGAGCGCAGCGAGTCAGTGAGCGAGGAAGCGGAAG
AGCGCCTGATGCGGTATTTTCTCCTTACGCATCTGTGCGGTATTTCACACCGCAATGGTGCACTCTCAGT
ACAATCTGCTCTGATGCCGCATAGTTAAGCCAGTATACACTCCGCTATCGCTACGTGACTGGGTCATGGC
TGCGCCCCGACACCCGCCAACACCCGCTGACGCGCCCTGACGGGCTTGTCTGCTCCCGGCATCCGCTTAC
AGACAAGCTGTGACCGTCTCCGGGAGCTGCATGTGTCAGAGGTTTTCACCGTCATCACCGAAACGCGCGA
GGCAGCTGCGGTAAAGCTCATCAGCGTGGTCGTGAAGCGATTCACAGATGTCTGCCTGTTCATCCGCGTC
CAGCTCGTTGAGTTTCTCCAGAAGCGTTAATGTCTGGCTTCTGATAAAGCGGGCCATGTTAAGGGCGGTT
TTTTCCTGTTTGGTCACTGATGCCTCCGTGTAAGGGGGATTTCTGTTCATGGGGGTAATGATACCGATGA
AACGAGAGAGGATGCTCACGATACGGGTTACTGATGATGAACATGCCCGGTTACTGGAACGTTGTGAGGG
TAAACAACTGGCGGTATGGATGCGGCGGGACCAGAGAAAAATCACTCAGGGTCAATGCCAGCGCTTCGTT
AATACAGATGTAGGTGTTCCACAGGGTAGCCAGCAGCATCCTGCGATGCAGATCCGGAACATAATGGTGC
AGGGCGCTGACTTCCGCGTTTCCAGACTTTACGAAACACGGAAACCGAAGACCATTCATGTTGTTGCTCA
GGTCGCAGACGTTTTGCAGCAGCAGTCGCTTCACGTTCGCTCGCGTATCGGTGATTCATTCTGCTAACCA
GTAAGGCAACCCCGCCAGCCTAGCCGGGTCCTCAACGACAGGAGCACGATCATGCGCACCCGTGGCCAGG
ACCCAACGCTGCCCGAGATGCGCCGCGTGCGGCTGCTGGAGATGGCGGACGCGATGGATATGTTCTGCCA
AGGGTTGGTTTGCGCATTCACAGTTCTCCGCAAGAATTGATTGGCTCCAATTCTTGGAGTGGTGAATCCG
TTAGCGAGGTGCCGCCGGCTTCCATTCAGGTCGAGGTGGCCCGGCTCCATGCACCGCGACGCAACGCGGG
GAGGCAGACAAGGTATAGGGCGGCGCCTACAATCCATGCCAACCCGTTCCATGTGCTCGCCGAGGCGGCA
TAAATCGCCGTGACGATCAGCGGTCCAATGATCGAAGTTAGGCTGGTAAGAGCCGCGAGCGATCCTTGAA
GCTGTCCCTGATGGTCGTCATCTACCTGCCTGGACAGCATGGCCTGCAACGCGGGCATCCCGATGCCGCC
GGAAGCGAGAAGAATCATAATGGGGAAGGCCATCCAGCCTCGCGTCGCGAACGCCAGCAAGACGTAGCCC
AGCGCGTCGGCCGCCATGCCGGCGATAATGGCCTGCTTCTCGCCGAAACGTTTGGTGGCGGGACCAGTGA
CGAAGGCTTGAGCGAGGGCGTGCAAGATTCCGAATACCGCAAGCGACAGGCCGATCATCGTCGCGCTCCA
GCGAAAGCGGTCCTCGCCGAAAATGACCCAGAGCGCTGCCGGCACCTGTCCTACGAGTTGCATGATAAAG
AAGACAGTCATAAGTGCGGCGACGATAGTCATGCCCCGCGCCCACCGGAAGGAGCTGACTGGGTTGAAGG
CTCTCAAGGGCATCGGTCGACGCTCTCCCTTATGCGACTCCTGCATTAGGAAGCAGCCCAGTAGTAGGTT
GAGGCCGTTGAGCACCGCCGCCGCAAGGAATGGTGCATGCAAGGAGATGGCGCCCAACAGTCCCCCGGCC
ACGGGGCCTGCCACCATACCCACGCCGAAACAAGCGCTCATGAGCCCGAAGTGGCGAGCCCGATCTTCCC
CATCGGTGATGTCGGCGATATAGGCGCCAGCAACCGCACCTGTGGCGCCGGTGATGCCGGCCACGATGCG
TCCGGCGTAGAGGATCGAGATCTCGATCCCGCGAAATTAATACGACTCACTATAGGGAGACCACAACGGT
TTCCCTCTAGTGCCGGCTCCGGAGAGCTCTTTAATTAAGCGGCCGCCCTGCAGGACTCGAGTTCTAGAAA
TAATTTTGTTTAACTTTAAGAAGGAGATATACATATGAAATCTTCTCACCATCACCATCACCATCACCAT
CACCATGGTTCTTCTATGAAAATCGAAGAAGGTAAACTGGTAATCTGGATTAACGGCGATAAAGGCTATA
ACGGTCTCGCTGAAGTCGGTAAGAAATTCGAGAAAGATACCGGAATTAAAGTCACCGTTGAGCATCCGGA
TAAACTGGAAGAGAAATTCCCACAGGTTGCGGCAACTGGCGATGGCCCTGACATTATCTTCTGGGCACAC
GACCGCTTTGGTGGCTACGCTCAATCTGGCCTGTTGGCTGAAATCACCCCGGACAAAGCGTTCCAGGACA
AGCTGTATCCGTTTACCTGGGATGCCGTACGTTACAACGGCAAGCTGATTGCTTACCCGATCGCTGTTGA
AGCGTTATCGCTGATTTATAACAAAGATCTGCTGCCGAACCCGCCAAAAACCTGGGAAGAGATCCCGGCG
CTGGATAAAGAACTGAAAGCGAAAGGTAAGAGCGCGCTGATGTTCAACCTGCAAGAACCGTACTTCACCT
GGCCGCTGATTGCTGCTGACGGGGGTTATGCGTTCAAGTATGAAAACGGCAAGTACGACATTAAAGACGT
GGGCGTGGATAACGCTGGCGCGAAAGCGGGTCTGACCTTCCTGGTTGACCTGATTAAAAACAAACACATG
AATGCAGACACCGATTACTCCATCGCAGAAGCTGCCTTTAATAAAGGCGAAACAGCGATGACCATCAACG
GCCCGTGGGCATGGTCCAACATCGACACCAGCAAAGTGAATTATGGTGTAACGGTACTGCCGACCTTCAA
GGGTCAACCATCCAAACCGTTCGTTGGCGTGCTGAGCGCAGGTATTAACGCCGCCAGTCCGAACAAAGAG
CTGGCAAAAGAGTTCCTCGAAAACTATCTGCTGACTGATGAAGGTCTGGAAGCGGTTAATAAAGACAAAC
CGCTGGGTGCCGTAGCGCTGAAGTCTTACGAGGAAGAGTTGGCGAAAGATCCACGTATTGCCGCCACTAT
GGAAAACGCCCAGAAAGGTGAAATCATGCCGAACATCCCGCAGATGTCCGCTTTCTGGTATGCCGTGCGT
ACTGCGGTGATCAACGCCGCCAGCGGTCGTCAGACTGTCGATGAAGCCCTGAAAGACGCGCAGACTAATT
CGAGCTCGAACAACAACAACAATAACAATAACAACAACCTCGGGATCGAGGAAAACCTGTACTTCCAATC
CAATGCAATGCAAACTCTGAAAGAACTAATCGCATCCAATCCTGACGACTTAACAACTGAACTTAAGAGA
GCATTTCGTCCACTCACACCGCATATTGCAATTGATGGTAATGAACTTGACGCACTGACGATATTAGTCA
ATTTAACCGATAAGACTGATGATCAGAAAGACCTGCTCGATCGAGCCAAATGCAAGCAAAAACTTCGAGA
TGAAAAATGGTGGGCTAGCTGCATAAATTGCGTTAATTACAGACAAAGCCATAACCCAAAATTCCCGGAT
ATACGTTCTGAAGGCGTGATTCGAACCCAAGCCCTGGGTGAATTACCGAGTTTCCTACTCTCGTCCTCAA
AAATCCCACCATACCATTGGTCATATAGCCATGATTCAAAATACGTCAACAAAAGCGCATTCCTCACCAA
TGAGTTTTGTTGGGATGGTGAGATCTCATGTTTGGGTGAGCTTCTTAAAGATGCAGATCACCCACTTTGG
AATACTTTGAAAAAGTTAGGTTGTTCTCAAAAAACTTGCAAAGCAATGGCAAAACAACTAGCTGATATTA
CTCTCACGACTATCAATGTCACACTCGCACCAAATTACCTGACTCAAATATCTCTCCCCGATAGTGATAC
ATCCTACATTTCACTCTCTCCTGTTGCATCGCTATCGATGCAAAGCCACTTTCATCAGAGGCTCCAAGAT
GAAAATCGGCATAGCGCGATAACGCGGTTTAGCCGAACTACCAACATGGGGGTCACTGCGATGACATGTG
GCGGCGCATTTAGAATGTTAAAGTCTGGCGCTAAGTTTTCCAGCCCCCCTCATCACCGATTAAACAGTAA
ACGAAGTTGGTTGACGTCAGAGCATGTTCAGTCATTAAAACAGTACCAGCGCCTCAACAAAAGCCTCATA
CCTGAAAACTCTCGGATTGCACTCCGTAGAAAATACAAAATCGAGCTTCAAAATATGGTCAGATCTTGGT
TTGCAATGCAAGACCATACCCTTGATTCGAACATACTTATCCAACATTTGAATCATGACCTATCTTACTT
AGGAGCCACAAAACGTTTTGCATACGATCCAGCGATGACCAAGCTCTTTACTGAGCTTTTGAAACGAGAG
TTATCAAATTCAATCAATAATGGTGAGCAACACACTAATGGATCGTTTTTAGTCCTACCGAATATCAGGG
TTTGTGGCGCAACAGCTTTAAGCTCCCCGGTAACGGTGGGGATTCCATCACTTACAGCTTTCTTTGGCTT
CGTTCACGCATTTGAACGGAATATAAATCGCACCACCTCATCGTTTCGTGTTGAATCCTTTGCGATATGC
GTCCATCAACTACATGTCGAGAAGCGAGGTTTGACAGCAGAGTTTGTGGAAAAAGGCGACGGGACTATAT
CCGCTCCCGCGACCCGGGATGACTGGCAGTGTGATGTCGTATTTAGCCTTATTTTGAACACCAACTTTGC
TCAACATATTGACCAAGATACGTTAGTTACATCACTACCAAAGCGATTGGCTCGGGGTTCAGCAAAAATT
GCGATTGATGACTTTAAACATATCAACTCATTCTCGACATTAGAAACAGCGATCGAATCTCTGCCAATAG
AAGCTGGTAGGTGGTTATCACTTTACGCACAGTCAAACAATAATCTAAGTGATCTATTAGCAGCCATGAC
AGAGGACCATCAGCTCATGGCAAGCTGCGTCGGTTACCACTTGTTAGAAGAGCCCAAAGATAAACCAAAC
TCCCTCAGAGGTTACAAACACGCTATCGCCGAGTGCATCATTGGACTCATTAACTCAATCACCTTTAGCT
CAGAGACTGATCCCAACACAATCTTTTGGTCGCTAAAGAACTATCAAAACTACCTAGTGGTACAGCCAAG
GAGTATCAACGATGAAACTACCGACAAATCTAGCCTATGAGCGCTCTATCGACCCATCAGATGTCTGTTT
TTTTGTCGTCTGGCCCGATGATAGAAAAACACCTTTAACCTACAATTCTCGTACTCTGCTCGGGCAAATG
GAAGCGGCATCATTAGCCTATGATGTCTCAGGTCAACCAATAAAAAGTGCCACCGCTGAGGCGTTAGCTC
AAGGGAACCCTCATCAAGTTGATTTCTGCCACGTTCCATACGGTGCGAGTCATATTGAATGCAGTTTCTC
CGTCTCGTTTTCTTCTGAACTACGTCAACCATATAAGTGTAACTCAAGCAAAGTTAAACAAACGCTAGTG
CAATTAGTCGAGCTCTACGAAACGAAAATCGGCTGGACTGAGCTAGCAACCCGATATTTGATGAACATTT
GCAACGGTAAATGGCTGTGGAAAAATACCCGTAAAGCCTATTGCTGGAACATTGTACTTACACCTTGGCC
TTGGAACGGGGAAAAGGTTGGATTTGAAGATATTCGTACTAACTACACCTCACGGCAAGACTTTAAAAAT
AATAAAAATTGGTCTGCTATAGTTGAAATGATCAAAACCGCATTTTCTAGTACTGATGGGCTGGCGATAT
TTGAAGTCAGGGCCACCTTGCACTTGCCAACGAATGCTATGGTGCGGCCAAGCCAAGTTTTCACAGAAAA
AGAAAGTGGCAGTAAAAGTAAATCTAAAACTCAAAACAGTCGAGTTTTTCAGAGTACAACTATTGATGGT
GAACGATCGCCAATACTAGGGGCCTTTAAAACGGGAGCAGCTATTGCAACCATTGACGACTGGTATCCTG
AAGCCACTGAGCCACTAAGGGTCGGACGGTTTGGGGTTCATCGCGAAGATGTCACTTGCTACCGTCATCC
GTCTACCGGAAAAGATTTTTTCTCGATATTACAACAAGCAGAGCACTATATTGAAGTGTTGAGCGCCAAC
AAAACTCCCGCTCAAGAAACTATCAACGACATGCACTTTTTAATGGCTAACCTGATTAAGGGTGGGATGT
TCCAGCATAAAGGAGACTGACTGTGAAATGGTATTATAAGACAATCACCTTTCTGCCAGAGTTGTGCAAC
AACGAGTCACTGGCTGCAAAGTGTCTCCGCGTTCTGCATGGATTTAACTATCAGTATGAGACACGAAATA
TCGGCGTTTCATTTCCGCTTTGGTGTGATGCAACGGTTGGAAAAAAGATTTCATTTGTCAGCAAGAACAA
GATAGAACTCGACTTACTACTTAAACAACACTATTTCGTCCAAATGGAACAACTTCAATACTTTCATATA
TCCAACACTGTTCTCGTCCCAGAAGATTGTACATACGTTTCCTTTAGACGCTGTCAATCTATAGATAAGC
TCACAGCAGCAGGGCTGGCAAGGAAAATCAGACGCCTGGAGAAACGTGCTCTATCTAGAGGCGAGCAATT
TGACCCATCATCTTTTGCTCAAAAAGAGCATACTGCAATAGCGCACTACCACTCACTTGGGGAGTCCAGC
AAACAGACGAACCGCAACTTTCGACTCAATATCAGGATGCTCTCGGAGCAACCCCGTGAGGGGAACTCGA
TTTTTAGTAGCTATGGCTTATCAAATTCAGAAAACTCGTTTCAGCCTGTACCCTTAATCTAATAGCATTG
GAAGTGGATAACGGATCCGCGATCGCGGCGCGCCACCTGGTGGCCGGCCGGTACCACGCGTGCGCGCTGA
TCCGGCTGCTAACAAAGCCCGAAAGGAAGCTGAGTTGGCTGCTGCCACCGCTGAGCAATAACTAGCATAA
CCCCTTGGGGCCTCTAAACGGGTCTTGAGGGGTTTTTTGCTGAAAGGAGGAACTATATCCGGATATCCAC
AGGACGGGTGTGGTCGCCATGATCGCGTAGTCGATAGTGGCTCCAAGTAGCGAAGCGAGCAGGACTGGGC
GGCGGCCAAAGCGGTCGGACAGTGCTCCGAGAACGGGTGCGCATAGAAATTGCATCAACGCATATAGCGC
TAGCAGCACGCCATAGTGACTGGCGATGCTGTCGGAATGGACGATATCCCGCAAGAGGCCCGGCAGTACC
GGCATAACCAAGCCTATGCCTACAGCATCCAGGGTGACGGTGCCGAGGATGACGATGAGCGCATTGTTAG
ATTTCATACACGGTGCCTGACTGCGTTAGCAATTTAACTGTGATAAACTACCGCATTAAAGCTTATCGAT
GATAAGCTGTCAAACATGAGAATTCTTGAAGACGAAAGGGCCTCGTGATACGCCTATTTTTATAGGTTAA
TGTCATGATAATAATGGTTTCTTAGACGTCAGGTGGCACTTTTCGGGGAAATGTGCGCGGAACCCCTATT
TGTTTATTTTTCTAAATACATTCAAATATGTATCCGCTCATGAGACAATAACCCTGATAAATGCTTCAAT
AACATTGAAAAAGGAAGAGTATGAGTATTCAACATTTCCGTGTCGCCCTTATTCCCTTTTTTGCGGCATT
TTGCCTTCCTGTTTTTGCTCACCCAGAAACGCTGGTGAAAGTAAAAGATGCTGAAGATCAGTTGGGTGCA
CGAGTGGGTTACATCGAACTGGATCTCAACAGCGGTAAGATCCTTGAGAGTTTTCGCCCCGAAGAACGTT
TTCCAATGATGAGCACTTTTAAAGTTCTGCTATGTGGCGCGGTATTATCCCGTGTTGACGCCGGGCAAGA
GCAACTCGGTCGCCGCATACACTATTCTCAGAATGACTTGGTTGAGTACTCACCAGTCACAGAAAAGCAT
CTTACGGATGGCATGACAGTAAGAGAATTATGCAGTGCTGCCATAACCATGAGTGATAACACTGCGGCCA
ACTTACTTCTGACAACGATCGGAGGACCGAAGGAGCTAACCGCTTTTTTGCACAACATGGGGGATCATGT
AACTCGCCTTGATCGTTGGGAACCGGAGCTGAATGAAGCCATACCAAACGACGAGCGTGACACCACGATG
CCTGCAGCAATGGCAACAACGTTGCGCAAACTATTAACTGGCGAACTACTTACTCTAGCTTCCCGGCAAC
AATTAATAGACTGGATGGAGGCGGATAAAGTTGCAGGACCACTTCTGCGCTCGGCCCTTCCGGCTGGCTG
GTTTATTGCTGATAAATCTGGAGCCGGTGAGCGTGGGTCTCGCGGTATCATTGCAGCACTGGGGCCAGAT
GGTAAGCCCTCCCGTATCGTAGTTATCTACACGACGGGGAGTCAGGCAACTATGGATGAACGAAATAGAC
AGATCGCTGAGATAGGTGCCTCACTGATTAAGCATTGGTAACTGTCAGACCAAGTTTACTCATATATACT
TTAGATTGATTTAAAACTTCATTTTTAATTTAAAAGGATCTAGGTGAAGATCCTTTTTGATAATCTCATG
ACCAAAATCCCTTAACGTGAGTTTTCGTTCCACTGAGCGTCAGACCCCGTAGAAAAGATCAAAGGATCTT
C
